>Addgene plasmid #109645 | actc1b-mKate2-rab44 | addgene full sequence | sequence record 224788 | Addgene NGS Result
GCAAGTTTGTACAAAAAAGCAGGCTGCCACCATGGTGAGCGAGCTGATTAAGGAGAACATGCACATGAAG
CTGTACATGGAGGGCACCGTGAACAACCACCACTTCAAGTGCACATCCGAGGGCGAAGGCAAGCCCTACG
AGGGCACCCAGACCATGAGAATCAAGGCGGTCGAGGGCGGCCCTCTCCCCTTCGCCTTCGACATCCTGGC
TACCAGCTTCATGTACGGCAGCAAAACCTTCATCAACCACACCCAGGGCATCCCCGACTTCTTTAAGCAG
TCCTTCCCCGAGGGCTTCACATGGGAGAGAGTCACCACATACGAAGACGGGGGCGTGCTGACCGCTACCC
AGGACACCAGCCTCCAGGACGGCTGCCTCATCTACAACGTCAAGATCAGAGGGGTGAACTTCCCATCCAA
CGGCCCTGTGATGCAGAAGAAAACACTCGGCTGGGAGGCCTCCACCGAGACCCTGTACCCCGCTGACGGC
GGCCTGGAAGGCAGAGCCGACATGGCCCTGAAGCTCGTGGGCGGGGGCCACCTGATCTGCAACTTGAAGA
CCACATACAGATCCAAGAAACCCGCTAAGAACCTCAAGATGCCCGGCGTCTACTATGTGGACAGAAGACT
GGAAAGAATCAAGGAGGCCGACAAAGAGACCTACGTCGAGCAGCACGAGGTGGCTGTGGCCAGATACTGC
GACCTCCCTAGCAAACTGGGGCACAGAGACCCAGCTTTCTTGTACAAAGTGGGTCGACTGGAAGAAGGAG
GAGAAACCAACTCAATTCCTGAACAAAGTGGCATCAGTGTCATTCCAAGCCCAGTTGTTCAGAGAAGAAA
AATAGGCTCAACTCGAAGACCTCTAAAAGGGAATAATGTGACTGCAGAGTCAGATGTGCTTCAAAAAGCC
ACTTTAGCTGATGCAAAATTAGAAAAAGACAATGTATCTGAAAATACTGAGAGCCTTTCAGCTGTCACCG
ATTCTAATCTTTTACTTCAACATCATGGCACTGAAGGAGCAGGAGAAACAGACTCAATTCCTAAACAAAG
TGGCATCAGCATCATCCCTGGAGATCTTCAAAGAAAGGAGACAAACTTAGAGTCAAGTCCAGTTATTCAG
AGAAGAAAAATGGGCTCAACTCGAAGACCTCTCAAAGGAAATAAAGGACAAAGAAAAGGACGAGAGCTTC
ATGATGAAAATGAAACATTTAACAGTGAATTTTTGCTTGATGTACAGAAAGAAACATTCGGTTTGGAGGA
TGAACCCTGTCCAGATGAATCTACATTACAAAACATAAAAGATGGAGCTGAAGAACAGGAGAAGGAACTG
TGTGTGAAGAATGATGCTAGTCTTGTTGGAGAGTCTGAATCTGCTCTCATTCAGTCATCATACGGTTCAG
ATTTAGCGTCTGGAGAAACCACTGCATTGAGTGTCTGTAACATCACAGAACCACAAACCCTCACAAAAAC
TCACGAAGAGGCCTGGGAAATAGTTGGGGGTGTTGAAAGAGCAACAGTAGAAGAAGACACAGACTTGCAA
TCAAAAACCGAGTCACAAAACCAAACATGTGCCTCAATTAGTGAAGCAGAAGAAAACATCCATGATGTAA
ATGTTTTAGTCAGAGAAGCTGAAGTTACTGGAGAATCAGTTATATTGGATAGTAATGTGACTGCAGAGTC
AGATGTGATTCAAAAAGACACTTTAGCTGATGCAGAATTAGAAACATTGCAAGTTTCTGAAAATACAGAG
GATGTTTCTGCTGTGACTGATACTGATTTTCTAGTGCAACATCATGGCACTGAACGAGCAGAAGGGACAG
ACACAATTTCTGTACAAAGTGGCATCAACATCATTCCTAGAGAGTCTCACGGAGAAGAGGCGAACTCAAA
GTCGAGTCCAGTTGTTCAGAGGAGAAAAATGGGCTCAACTCGAAGACCTCTCAAAGGAAATAAAGGACAA
AGAAAAGGACAAGAGCTTGATGATGAAAAGGAAACATTTCACTGTGAATTTTTGCTTGATGTAGAAAAAG
AAACATTTAGTTTGGAGAATGAACCCTGTCCAGATGAATCTACATTACAAAACATGAAAGATGGAGCTGA
AGAACAGGAGAAGGAAATATGTCTGGAGAATGATGTTGGTCTTGTTGAAGAGTCTGAATCTGCTCTCATT
CAGTCATATAGTTCAGATTTAGTGTCTGAAGAATCCACTGCATTGAGTGTCTGTAACATCACAGAATCAC
AAACCCTCACAAAAATTCAAGAAGAGTCCTGGGAAATAGTTGGAGATGTTGAAAGAGAATCAGTAGATGG
AGATACAGACTTACAATTAGAAACAGAGTCACAAAACCAAACATGTGACTCAACCAGTAAAGCAGAACAA
AACATCCATGATGTAAATGTATTAGTCAGAGAAGCTGAAGGTATTGGGGAATCAGTTAAAGTGGACAGCA
ATGTGATTGCAGAGTCAGATGTGCTTCAAAAAGCCACTTTAGCTGATCCAAAATTGGAAACATTGCACGT
ATCTGAAAATACTAAGGATGTTTCTGCTGTCACGGATTCTGATCTTCTAGTGCAACATGAACCAACTGTA
GAAGCAGGAGAAACAGACACGGTTCCTGAAAAAAGTGGAATCAGCATCATTCCTGGAGATTCTCACAACG
AAGAGGCAAACTCAAAGTCAAGTCCAGTTGTTCAGAGGAGAAAAATGGGCTCAACTCGAAGACCTCTCAA
AGGAAATAAAGGACAAAGAAAAGGACGAGAGCTTCAAGATGAAAATGAGACACTTAATAATGAAATTAGG
TTTGATGTAGAGAAAGAAACATTTGGTTTGGAGAATGAACCCTGTCCAGATGAATCTGCATTACAAAACA
TAAAAGTTGGGGCTGAAGAACAGGAGAAGGAAATATGTGTGAAGAATGATGCTGGTGTTGTTGAAGAGTA
TGAATCTGATCTCATTCAGTCATTTTATGGTTCGGATTTAGTGTCTGAAGAATCCACTGCATTAAGTGTC
TGCCACATCGAAGAAGCACAAACTCTCACAATTAGTCATGAACAATTTCAGAATAATCCTGGAGATGCAG
AAAGAGCAGCAGTAGTTGAAGATGCTGCCGATACTGAAGATACTTCAGAAACTGAAGCTACAGTTACAAT
GAAGAGCACTACAAATACTGCATCACATGTTTTTCAAACGTCTCCTAGTTCAAGCACAGATGCATTTAAT
ATATCTACAAATGTCGAGGAAGATACTTCAGGAGACACAGACACAATTTTCAAGCAGAGTAACATCAACG
TTGTTCATGAAGATATTTATAGAGGGGAAGCTCACCCAAAGTTAAGTCCAGTTGTTCAGAAGAGAAAAAT
GGGCTCAACTCGAAGACCTCTCAGGGGGAACAAAGGACAAAAAAAAGATAATGATGAAAAGGAAATCTCA
TTTCTGGAAAATGAACCCAATCCAGATGAGCTTATATACACTGCAATGGGTATCAGTGATATTTCAGAAG
CTCAAACCCACGTAAAAGTTCACGAAGAGTCCCAGGACAACCATGAAGTTGTTGAAAAAGCAACAGTAGG
GGAAAGCACACAATCACAAACAGAAAACAAAGTGAGTGTGTTAGTCAGAGAAGCTGAAGTTCCTGAAAAT
ACAGTTGTGATTAATACAACTGAGGAGTCGTATTTGTTTCAATACGTCTCTGATTCAAAACTGACCATAT
CTGACTATGAACATGAGGCTCCAGTAATTCCAAACATAATTTCCAAACAAAGTGACTTCAGCATTCCTGG
AGATTCTCACAAAGAAGAGGAAAACTCACAATTAAGTCCAGTTGTTCAAAAGAGAAAAATGGGCTCAACT
CGAAGACCTCTCAAAGGGAATAAGGGGCAAGGAAAGCAGAGAGAAGAATCCAAGGTAAAGAATAGAGATA
ATGAGGCAGGGTCAGAAGAGGAAAACACAGAAACACATTCAAAAGACCAGGAACAAAATGTGGCAAAAGA
CAATATGAATATAATAGATAATGTCAATGAAGAAAAAAAGGCAACAAAGGCATTGGATACATCCATGCAG
GAACTATGTGAACAAGAGCAAAGATCAGATGTATCACAAACACATGCTGATACATCACAGGATGAAACCA
GCTCACATTTATTGGACATCCCAGAAAGAACTGTAGATTTTGTTAGGGAGTCTACGAGTCAGCCTGATCT
TGTTCTGTCTGATGTGTTGCTTATGACAGAAGCTCAAACGTATTTGTCATCAGAAGATAATGTCATGGGT
AACAGTTCAATATCTATAACAGAGGTACATGAAATGCATGCAGACTCCAATACATCCAAGAGAAAAATGG
GGTCAACTAGAAAGAGAGGAAAGAGGATGGTGAATGAAGAGGAAGAGGAAGCTGAAAATACAATTGGTTC
TGGAGCCACAAGTTCCAAGGAGACATTAACTCCTAAAAAATTAATTGCAGAATCTTCTGTACATAAACCA
CTGTTTAGTTCATATGTTATTAACGAAGACCATGACAGTAAATCAGATGTGCAGACTGAGCTCTCAGATC
AAGATTATCTAAATTCTACCATAAACACCGAACCAATGAAAGAAAGAGAAAGTTCTCCAGATGTTGTTGC
TGAAATGGTTTCTGACTTTGCTTTGGGACATGTTGACACTGAAGTAGTTCCTGAGCAAAGGGTCATTCCT
GAAGAGCCACATAAAGATCAAGCAAACCTGAATCCAGTTGTTCAAAAACGAAAAATGGGGTCAACACGTA
AAACTCTTAGAGGGAACAAAGGGCAGAGAAAAGAGGAAGAATCGAAAGAAATTAATGAAGGAATGACACA
GGATCGGAGTAGAGAACTACATTTGGCAAGTGAAAGTAAACTTGGTGAAGAGGTTCAACAAAACCAATCT
CTTATTAATATGACAAACAATAAAGAAGCTAAGAAACCGGAGGATGAATTGGATGAAATGCCTTCAGCAT
CAAGCATCTCTCAATTCACAGAAGCATCCTCAGAAACTCTCAGTTCCTCATATCTTAAATCAGAAAAGTT
AGATTCAAAAGATGAGAATGATTATCATGATACTTGTGAACATGAAAATGCCCATCAGATTTGCGCTGAT
GCTACCAAAAGTCTACAGTCGGAATCTGTTCCCATTGAGAGGAGAAGGAAGATGGGCTCGACCCGGAAAA
ATATTGGAAGAGAAGGAAGAATGCAAAGAAAGCGAGATGGATATGAGGACACAGAAATCATAGACACAAA
TCTGCAGATGTCTCACGACCCTGAAATGAGCTCATCAGGTATAACTGCAGAAGAACAAACAACTGAAGAT
TACTCCAATCAGTCAGAGGATTCACTTCTTGGTGAAATACAGCGAATGCTAAAAACAACTTCTCAAAGTG
CATCCAATTTTGAATTGATTATTGATGAGCCGAAATCAAATTCACCAGAAGGCTCAGAAATCAGATCTCT
TTCACCATCACAGAGCTTGACAACTCTAAATGATCCAAACTCTCCAGAAAGACGACGGCGAAAAATGGGT
TCAACTCGCAAGAACCCTAAACGGCAGTTCAAAGCAGAAAGAGAAGATGAAGACAAAGTAGATCAGAAGA
CAGAGTCAAACAAAGAAGAAATAACGGAGGGGTCGCTAGTGCATAATATCACAGAAGACCCTCCAAATAA
AGAGTATCTTGATGTTCCCAGTGCACACACAAGCAGCCAGCAAGAAGAGAGCGATAGCCCTGTTGTTCAA
GAAAGTGCGTCACCATCAACTAAAAGGAAGTTTGGGTCCAGACGAGCTAATAAGGGCAAACTTGGTAGGC
TTGAGGCATCTGATGGTATGACTGAATCAGAAGATGGAGATCATAAACCAGATGGCTCTGCTGTTGAGGA
CAGACAGCACAGGGATGGTTCAATGGGTTGTGGTACGAGCGTCAGCTTACAACCAGAAAATCTGCCATTT
TCCAGAAATTATGAAGTTGCTCCAAAAGGCACTGGTGAAGAGATTCAAGTCAGAAAACAGGACAGAATGA
CGGTCAATGTAAAGAACAGGGATTCTAAAGTGGTTCAGTTTAATGTGGTCATGGTGGGAAACAGCTGTGT
TGGAAAGACGTCCTTCATAAGACGTTTCCATGAAGGCCAGTTCACCGAGGATTACCGCTCCACTATTGGT
GTTGACACTTTCGTACAGACTGTTGAGCTGCCCGACAGAACTGTTAAACTGCAGATATGGGACACAGCAG
GTCAAGAGAGGTTTCACAGCATCACCACGCAAGTTTTCCACAAGGCTGAGGGGCTTCTGCTCATGTATGA
GATCACATGTTCAAAGAGTTTCATTTCTATACGAGATTGGATCTCTCAAGCCCGGGAAAGGGCTCAAGAT
GATGTCGTCATGATGTTGCTCGGAAACAAGAATGATTCAGTTAATCGTGAAGTCCAGATTCAGGAAGGAG
CAGACCTGGCCAGAGAGTATAACATACATTTCATGGAGTGCAGTGCTGCAAACGGGGCTAATGTGTCAGA
ATCTATGAGGACTCTTGCTGAGTTGTTAGTGCAGCGCAAGAGAAAAAGGGAGGAACACACAACGCTGAGA
AGAGAACCACAACAGAAGAAATCTGGATGCTGTTAACCGCGGCAACTTTATTATACATAGTTGATAATTC
ACTGGCCGTCGTTTTACGGTACCATCGATGATGATCCAGACATGATAAGATACATTGATGAGTTTGGACA
AACCACAACTAGAATGCAGTGAAAAAAATGCTTTATTTGTGAAATTTGTGATGCTATTGCTTTATTTGTA
ACCATTATAAGCTGCAATAAACAAGTTAACAACAACAATTGCATTCATTTTATGTTTCAGGTTCAGGGGG
AGGTGTGGGAGGTTTTTTAAAGCAAGTAAAACCTCTACAAATGTGGTATGGCTGATTATGATCCTCTAGA
TCAGATCTGCGAAGATACGGCCACGGGTGCTCTTGATCCTGTGGCTGATTTTGGACTGTGCTGCTCGCAG
CTGCTGATGAATCACATACTTCCTCCATTTTCTTCCACTGATTGACTGTTATAATTTCCCTAATTTCCAG
GTCAAGGTGCTGTGCATTGTGGTAATAGATGTGACATGACGTCACTTCCAAAGGACCAATGAACATGTCT
GACCAATTTCATATAATGTGAAAACGATTTTCATAGGCAGAATAAATAACATTTAAATTAAACTGGGCAT
CAGCGCAATTCAATTGGTTTGGTAATAGCAAGGGAAAATAGAATGAAGTGATCTCCAAAAAATAAGTACT
TTTTGACTGTAAATAAAATTGTAAGGAGTAAAAAGTACTTTTTTTTCTAAAAAAATGTAATTAAGTAAAA
GTAAAAGTATTGATTTTTAATTGTACTCAAGTAAAGTAAAAATCCCCAAAAATAATACTTAAGTACAGTA
ATCAAGTAAAATTACTCAAGTACTTTACACCTCTGGTTCTTGACCCCCTACCTTCAGCAAGCCCAGCAGA
TCCACTAGTTCTAGAGCGGCCGCCACCGCGGTGGAGCTCCAGCTTTTGTTCCCTTTAGTGAGGGTTAATT
GCGCGCTTGGCGTAATCATGGTCATAGCTGTTTCCTGTGTGAAATTGTTATCCGCTCACAATTCCACACA
ACATACGAGCCGGAAGCATAAAGTGTAAAGCCTGGGGTGCCTAATGAGTGAGCTAACTCACATTAATTGC
GTTGCGCTCACTGCCCGCTTTCCAGTCGGGAAACCTGTCGTGCCAGCTGCATTAATGAATCGGCCAACGC
GCGGGGAGAGGCGGTTTGCGTATTGGGCGCTCTTCCGCTTCCTCGCTCACTGACTCGCTGCGCTCGGTCG
TTCGGCTGCGGCGAGCGGTATCAGCTCACTCAAAGGCGGTAATACGGTTATCCACAGAATCAGGGGATAA
CGCAGGAAAGAACATGTGAGCAAAAGGCCAGCAAAAGGCCAGGAACCGTAAAAAGGCCGCGTTGCTGGCG
TTTTTCCATAGGCTCCGCCCCCCTGACGAGCATCACAAAAATCGACGCTCAAGTCAGAGGTGGCGAAACC
CGACAGGACTATAAAGATACCAGGCGTTTCCCCCTGGAAGCTCCCTCGTGCGCTCTCCTGTTCCGACCCT
GCCGCTTACCGGATACCTGTCCGCCTTTCTCCCTTCGGGAAGCGTGGCGCTTTCTCATAGCTCACGCTGT
AGGTATCTCAGTTCGGTGTAGGTCGTTCGCTCCAAGCTGGGCTGTGTGCACGAACCCCCCGTTCAGCCCG
ACCGCTGCGCCTTATCCGGTAACTATCGTCTTGAGTCCAACCCGGTAAGACACGACTTATCGCCACTGGC
AGCAGCCACTGGTAACAGGATTAGCAGAGCGAGGTATGTAGGCGGTGCTACAGAGTTCTTGAAGTGGTGG
CCTAACTACGGCTACACTAGAAGAACAGTATTTGGTATCTGCGCTCTGCTGAAGCCAGTTACCTTCGGAA
AAAGAGTTGGTAGCTCTTGATCCGGCAAACAAACCACCGCTGGTAGCGGTGGTTTTTTTGTTTGCAAGCA
GCAGATTACGCGCAGAAAAAAAGGATCTCAAGAAGATCCTTTGATCTTTTCTACGGGGTCTGACGCTCAG
TGGAACGAAAACTCACGTTAAGGCATTTTGGTCATGAGATTATCAAAAAGGATCTTCACCTAGATCCTTT
TAAATTAAAAATGAAGTTTTAAATCAATCTAAAGTATATATGAGTAAACTTGGTCTGACAGTTACCAATG
CTTAATCAGTGAGGCACCTATCTCAGCGATCTGTCTATTTCGTTCATCCATAGTTGCCTGACTCCCCGTC
GTGTAGATAACTACGATACGGGAGGGCTTACCATCTGGCCCCAGTGCTGCAATGATACCGCGAGACCCAC
GCTCACCGGCTCCAGATTTATCAGCAATAAACCAGCCAGCCGGAAGGGCCGAGCGCAGAAGTGGTCCTGC
AACTTTATCCGCCTCCATCCAGTCTATTAATTGTTGCCGGGAAGCTAGAGTAAGTAGTTCGCCAGTTAAT
AGTTTGCGCAACGTTGTTGCCATTGCTACAGGCATCGTGGTGTCACGCTCGTCGTTTGGTATGGCTTCAT
TCAGCTCCGGTTCCCAACGATCAAGGCGAGTTACATGATCCCCCATGTTGTGCAAAAAAGCGGTTAGCTC
CTTCGGTCCTCCGATCGTTGTCAGAAGTAAGTTGGCCGCAGTGTTATCACTCATGGTTATGGCAGCACTG
CATAATTCTCTTACTGTCATGCCATCCGTAAGATGCTTTTCTGTGACTGGTGAGTACTCAACCAAGTCAT
TCTGAGAATAGTGTATGCGGCGACCGAGTTGCTCTTGCCCGGCGTCAATACGGGATAATACCGCGCCACA
TAGCAGAACTTTAAAAGTGCTCATCATTGGAAAACGTTCTTCGGGGCGAAAACTCTCAAGGATCTTACCG
CTGTTGAGATCCAGTTCGATGTAACCCACTCGTGCACCCAACTGATCTTCAGCATCTTTTACTTTCACCA
GCGTTTCTGGGTGAGCAAAAACAGGAAGGCAAAATGCCGCAAAAAAGGGAATAAGGGCGACACGGAAATG
TTGAATACTCATACTCTTCCTTTTTCAATATTATTGAAGCATTTATCAGGGTTATTGTCTCATGAGCGGA
TACATATTTGAATGTATTTAGAAAAATAAACAAATAGGGGTTCCGCGCACATTTCCCCGAAAAGTGCCAC
CTAAATTGTAAGCGTTAATATTTTGTTAAAATTCGCGTTAAATTTTTGTTAAATCAGCTCATTTTTTAAC
CAATAGGCCGAAATCGGCAAAATCCCTTATAAATCAAAAGAATAGACCGAGATAGGGT
[37 nt withheld, positions 9859-9895]
AAAGAACGTGGACTCCAACGTCAAAGG
[32 nt withheld, positions 9923-9954]
GCTGGCTAAGAACTCATCAGCCTCCCCGGTCCATCTACCCACGTACCAATGCACCAATTGGCCACAATGA
CGGCTACTACATGGTGCCATTCCTTCCTCTTTATAGGAATGGAGACTACCTCCTGTCCAACAATGCTCTT
GGATACGAGTACGCCTACCTGTTGGACCCAGGTCATTGCACAACACCAGAAATGCCCTCTGATCTGCAAA
AGACGTGAATATCTGTTCAGACACCCATATCCACTCTGTTCCACACAGGTCAGAGGTTTGTCCAGGAGTT
CTTGACAGAGGTGTAAAAAGTACTCAAAAATTTTACTCAAGTGAAAGTACAAGTACTTAGGGAAAATTTT
ACTCAATTAAAAGTAAAAGTATCTGGCTAGAATCTTACTTGAGTAAAAGTAAAAAAGTACTCCATTAAAA
TTGTACTTGAGTATTAAGGAAGTAAAAGTAAAAGCAAGAAAGAAAACTAGAGATTCTTGTTTAAGCTTTT
AATCTCAAAAAACATTAAATGAAATGCATACAAGGTTTTATCCTGCTTTAGAACTGTTTGTATTTAATTA
TCAAACTATAAGACAGACAATCTAATGCCAGTACACGCTACTCAAAGTTGTAAAACCTCAGATTTAACTT
CAGTAGAAGCTGATTCTCAAAATTGTTAGTGTCAAGCCTAGCTCTTTTGGGGCTGAAAAGCAATCCTGCA
GTGCTGAAAAGCCTCTCACAGGCAGCCGATGCGGGAAGAGGTGTATTAGTCTTGATAGAGAGGCTGCAAA
TAGCAGGAAACGTGAGCAGAGACTCCCTGGTGTCTGAAACACAGGCCAGATGGGCCCTCGAGCAGGAAAC
AGCTATGACCATGATTACGCCAAGCTATCAACTTTGTATAGAAAAGTTGGCACGCGCAGATTCCGTGTGG
GCCTGGTAATATCTTACCATTTTAAGCTATTTTAAGATTAGGGAAAAAAATTAAATAAAACTACTTTAAA
ATTACTTTCCTTAAAAAGCAACATATTTATTTAGTTTTTGTTTAACTGGCTCAAGATTGTAATATTTTAC
TTTTACATGTTTTTTTAAGTACCTAAATGTGTTCAAAAGTAAAGTATGTTATTGTTTTTTTTTTTTAATG
TTAGCTAAGCTTTAAATTGTAATATATTACTTTTAAAAGTGACTTTTTAAAAATGTAAATAAAAAAGTAA
CTATAAATGTGTAATGCATGTTATTTCTGTGGGTTTTTAATTTTCATCTCAACTGGGCTTACAATTTTAA
CATAATAAAAATCAAATCAAATCAAATCAGGCCCTTATTTGTCACATACACTCTTGTATACTGAAATAAA
CTAAATGTTGAGAAAAATTTAAATACACCAAAATAACGCATACCTTTTTTGTAATTACCTAAGTAAAACA
TTTAGTTCCTTTTTTAAGTGACTCAAGATTGTAATCTATTAATTGTAAAAGATAAAACTAGTGATCAATC
TGACGTGCTTCTATGCAGCCTGTGAGATTAATTGTGATGTTTAATTATTAAACAATTTAAATGGATCAAA
CATTTCACATGTGCTTATTGTGTCCAACAAAACCAGCAGAAGCACTTAAAAATATTGCATGACAACATGA
GTTTTTAATGTAAATTATATATACTTCCTAAACGAAGTTAATCATATTTCTAAAATAATAATGTCATTGA
AATATTTAAATAAATGATAAGCTTTAGTTGATTCAACATAAAATTGAAAGCAATAAGGACTTTTTTTTTT
TACAGCGGTGAAGCAAAAGCATGTAATAATCATATAATATAATAAATAAATAAATAAATAATGGCTCTTG
GTGCAAATATGAACACTTTAAATAAATATAGAATAAATATGATCAATAAGTCATAACGATGTGTTTTATG
TTGATTATAATTTAAACATGTTTCTAACGCAAGTTTTAAAAACTGTTTTAAAGTATTATTTTAAGTTATA
AGATCAATTTGACTCAACATTTTGTAGTGAAAATATGTTGTGTAAAATTAATATAATATACACTATAAAA
ATGCAGGGTTCCACACAATACATTAATGTTGTCCCAACACAAATCGATTAAGTTAACAAATATATGTGGA
TTGAACATAAAAAATTAAGTTGTCCCAATGAAATCTCAAGAATTGTGTTGTTTCAGCTCATTTTAAATAA
GTAGTTTTAACAAGTAAAAAATAACATATTTTTGAGTGTGTATATATATATATTACAAAATATAATAATA
TAAAATGTAAAAGATATAAACCATGCTACATATATTTAAGAGCTATTTTGCACATTACTTTTTTGCAAGC
CATTTTAGTGTTTTTTTTACAAATATATATTAGCTAAATATACAATATCTTAAATATACAATTAATCAGA
CATGCAATTAATGCATTTAACCTACATAAAAATACATGATCAACATATGTTTTATGCTGATTACAACTAA
ATCAAACGTAATGAAATTAATTTATAAAAGCGATTTAAATATGTCAATATTTTAAGTTAAAATCACTTGA
AACCTACTATAAATGAACTTAAATTAAAAAAATCTCCTTTAATTCCAATGCAACAGTGTTGTTTTTTCAG
CTGAGGACCCCCGGTGCAGATGGTTGGCCCCCGGCCCGCTATTCTAAGGAAGCCTTTCTTAATTTTAGGG
CGGCGCTGCATGCGCTCAGATCAGATTCACGGGTGGAGAGGGTTATTTTCTCTTTTTTATTTTTTCTTGC
CTGCTCATATTTGGGCCTGTGTGAACCCCAGGCTCCGCCTCGGCCCCCAGGAGCCGCTCTTATTTAAAGG
GGATCCTCGCCTTCAGTCTTCGTCCCAGTGGAAGCATCAGTCTTGTGATAACAACTTGGTGAGTCCTACA
GACCAGCGCTCGACTCTAGGCTTTAAATGCATTGATTTCTCTGGATTAGCTACCGGGAGAGTTTTAACTT
TGCTTATTAGTCTTGTGCTCGAACTGCTAGGTTTAAAGAGTGTTTTCTCTAATGCATGCATGAAGCGACA
GCTGAAAACCAGAAATAGAGCGTTTGTCCTCCTGTTAAACTCTAGCCTTTCTTTGGCATTTGTCAGTCCG
AGTCTTCAGCTGCCGGCAGGAGATTGGGTTTCAGTAACACTTGCTGAGCACAAACTACACGTGCTTTCTT
CAGATTTAATTCATTATTAATCATTCTAGATTTAAATGATGTTCTTACTCATTGCTGATTATTTTAGCCT
TGCGGAGCAGATTAAATGAGCACGTGTTTCATTAAGATTGATTTAAATATAATTAATATTTCACCACTGT
AGTTTTAAAATTGCCTTCTAAGTCATGGTTGATTTTTAATAGGTATCGGCTCTAATTAGATTACTATTTT
GGTTTTTAAATGTTATTTCTATTTCATTTGTAGGCTCGTTTTTAATGTGATTTTATTAGATTCTAGTTTT
AAAATCATCTCTTAGCCTTAATGAGCAGACTGAATGAACATGTTTCATTAAGATTAACTTCATTATAATG
AATTATTTAATCATTCTAGTGGGTTATAAATCAGCTCTATTTAAATTAATTGTCGTGTTTATTTCTATTT
AATTTTTGATTATTTTTTCAGGGTCGTTTTTATGTGATTTTTTCCCGTTTCTAATTTTAAACTAATTGTT
TGATTTTTATATGATTCGACTCTTTTTAAATGAATTGTTTTGCTTTTTTTATTGAGCATATATATATTAT
ACAATTTCAATCAACAATTGTTGTGCTTTTTAAATGTTGTTTCTATTTCATTTCTAGGGTCGATTTTATT
CGATTCTAGTTTTAAAATCGTGATTTTTAACTTCTAACCTTACTGAGCAGACTGAATGAACATGTTTCAT
CAAGATTAACTTCATTATAGTTAATTATTGAATCGTGCTAGTGGTTTATAAATCAGCTCTATTTAAATTA
ATCATCATCATTATTTCTATTTAATTTTTATTATTTCTTTAGGATTATTTTTATGTGATTTTTTTCACGT
TCTAGTTTTAAACTCAATGCTCATTACTGCTCACCCTTGCTGAGCAGTCTTTCGTTAAGATTAAATTAAT
TAATAACCATTCTAGTTTTAAAACAGTGTCTTAAGGCATAGCTGATATTTTACAAGTTTACTATTTAATA
TATCTCCTTTCTTTTTTTAGGGTCGATTTCATCTGATTTGATTAATTTTTATTATCTTCACTAAGCTTTT
TGTTCTAGGTTTTATTCTCAGTATTATTACTGTTATATTTGAACTGAATTTCTCCTCATAGTTTATTCAT
TTTATTTATTTATTTTTTGTTTATTCGCTATTTTGTATTTTAGTTTTTAATTAGAAATTTTATTAGAATC
GTTTTGAACTAGTTTTTATGCACTCTAACATTAATATTAAATCATAACTATTATTTTTATTATAATTTAT
TTGTGTTTATCTTTTTGTGTAGCTTTCATGTGTTTTTATTTTAGTTTTATTATGTTTGCATTGAATTTTT
TGGACTAGTTTATATAACGATATACAGAAAAGCCATGACAACAAATGTTTTTATAATACCTATTAAGTAT
AAGCTAATCAGATTTCCACTATTCTGTTCAAAGTTAACATTATTAGCCATTCTGATGGATCATTTGACAT
TTGTCATATGTCTTTATGAACACTGCTCTTTCAGATGCCACTTTTAAAGCTGTTTTTTACAGTAAATGAA
CGTTTATTATTATGACATTATTTCCTAAGGCCTCTAGAGTACAGCAGGATGTGGCGTGTGCATTACCGTG
TAATTATGCTGACTGTAAATGTGCATTTATAGACTGTCAGCATGTCTGACTGTGCGCTGTTGTGATTGGT
CCTGCACAGACCAAG
Features (pLannotate 1.2.2; 19 found; start..end, strand, type, name):
      2..22      +  protein_bind   attB1: mutant version of attB; core recombination site for the Gateway® BP reaction BP Clonase™
     32..727     +  CDS            mKate2: mKate2 is a basic (constitutively fluorescent) red fluorescent protein published in 2009, derived from Entacmaea quadricolor. It is reported to be a rapidly-maturing monomer with moderate acid sensitivity.
    732..752     -  protein_bind   attB2: mutant version of attB; core recombination site for the Gateway® BP reaction BP Clonase™
   6221..6238    +  CDS            K-Ras (fragment): human small GTPase proto-oncoprotein
   6647..6667    +  CDS            lacZα (fragment): LacZα fragment of β-galactosidase; lacZ fragment
   6683..6817    -  polyA_signal   SV40 poly(A) signal: SV40 polyadenylation signal
   6840..6923    -  CDS            large T antigen (fragment): large T antigen from SV40 (simian virus 40)
   7489..7529    -  misc_feature   MCS (fragment): pBluescript multiple cloning site
   7542..7560    -  promoter       T3 promoter: promoter for bacteriophage T3 RNA polymerase
   7603..7625    -  protein_bind   lac operator (fragment): The lac repressor binds to the lac operator to inhibit transcription in E. coli. This inhibition can be relieved by adding lactose or isopropyl-β-D-thiogalactopyranoside (IPTG). lac repressor encoded by lacI
   7629..7659    -  promoter       lac promoter: promoter for the E. coli lac operon
   7674..7695    -  protein_bind   CAP binding site: CAP binding activates transcription in the presence of cAMP. E. coli catabolite activator protein
   7708..7800    -  CDS            lacI (fragment): lac repressor; lacI; The lac repressor binds to the lac operator to inhibit transcription in E. coli. This inhibition can be relieved by adding lactose or isopropyl-β-D-thiogalactopyranoside (IPTG).
   7983..8571    -  rep_origin     ori: high-copy-number ColE1/pMB1/pBR322/pUC origin of replication
   8742..9602    -  CDS            AmpR: β-lactamase; bla; confers resistance to ampicillin, carbenicillin, and related antibiotics
   9603..9707    -  promoter       AmpR promoter: bla
   9733..9954    -  rep_origin     M13 ori (fragment) (sequence partly withheld): M13 bacteriophage origin of replication; arrow indicates direction of (+) strand synthesis
   9954..10241   +  CDS            tyr (fragment) (sequence partly withheld): TYRO_ORYLA - Also known as tyro. Experimental evidence at transcript level: Swiss-Prot protein existence level 2. This is a copper-containing oxidase that functions in the formation of pigments such as melanins and other polyphenolic compounds. From Oryzias latipes (Japanese rice fish) (Japanese killifish).
  10823..10843   +  protein_bind   attB4: mutant version of attB; core recombination site for the Gateway® BP reaction BP Clonase™
