[The description below was written by a language model from this plasmid's Addgene catalogue record and pLannotate feature annotations shown in this document.]
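Description:
actc1b-mKate2-rab44 is a zebrafish expression plasmid built by Gateway cloning into the destination backbone pDEST-actc1b-mKate2-ccdb, designed to drive muscle-specific production of a red fluorescent fusion of the small GTPase Rab44. It is maintained in E. coli as a high-copy plasmid through a ColE1/pUC-type origin and selected with ampicillin via the β-lactamase gene and its promoter. pBluescript-derived remnants (lac promoter and operator, T3 promoter, MCS fragment, partial M13 origin) are also present in the roughly 14.8 kb sequence.

The payload is the zebrafish rab44 coding sequence with mKate2, a monomeric, rapidly maturing far-red fluorescent protein, fused to its N terminus. In the feature table, mKate2 sits between attB1 and attB2 recombination scars, and an attB4 site lies further upstream, an arrangement consistent with multisite Gateway assembly. The long unannotated stretch between attB4 and attB1 is where the actc1b (muscle actin) promoter named in the record would be expected, and the large unannotated region after attB2 presumably holds rab44, though the annotation labels neither. A short hit called K-Ras within that region most likely reflects conserved small-GTPase sequence rather than a separate element. An SV40 poly(A) signal is annotated downstream of this region, although the table places it on the opposite strand. A fragment annotated as medaka tyrosinase may derive from Tol2 transposon arms, common in zebrafish vectors, but the record does not state this.

The construct is intended for zebrafish, where it allows the subcellular localisation of tagged Rab44 to be imaged in live muscle fibres. It comes from an in vivo cell biological screen that examined T-tubule formation.
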