Addgene plasmid #109645: actc1b-mKate2-rab44
Purpose: Muscle specific zebrafish expression of mKate2 fused to rab44
Depositing lab: Rob Parton. Depositing organization: University of Queensland, Institute for Molecular Bioscience. Publication: In vivo cell biological screening identifies an endocytic capture mechanism for T-tubule formation. Hall TE, Martel N, Ariotti N, Xiong Z, Lo HP, Ferguson C, Rae J, Lim YW, Parton RG. Nat Commun. 2020 Jul 24;11(1):3711. doi: 10.1038/s41467-020-17486-w. PubMed 32709891.
Backbone
  Vector backbone: pDEST-actc1b-mKate2-ccdb
  Vector type: Zebrafish plasmids
Growth in bacteria
  Bacterial resistance: Ampicillin, 100 μg/mL
  Growth temperature: 37°C
  Growth strain: DH5alpha
  Copy number: High Copy
Gene/Insert
  Gene/Insert name: rab44
  Species: D. rerio (zebrafish)
  Entrez Gene: rab44 (a.k.a. si:ch211-10e8.3, zC10E8.3)
  Tag / fusion protein: mKate2 (N terminal on insert)
  Cloning method: Gateway Cloning
Terms and licenses: Academic/Nonprofit Terms; Industry Terms: Not Available to Industry
How to cite: actc1b-mKate2-rab44 was a gift from Rob Parton (Addgene plasmid # 109645 ; http://n2t.net/addgene:109645 ; RRID:Addgene_109645)
